Addgene plasmid #70093: pLKO_HOXB13_#1
Purpose: Expression of shRNA to human HOXB13, puromycin selection
Depositing lab: William Hahn. Depositing organization: Dana-Farber Cancer Institute. Publication: The androgen receptor cistrome is extensively reprogrammed in human prostate tumorigenesis. Pomerantz MM, Li F, Takeda DY, Lenci R, Chonkar A, Chabot M, Cejas P, Vazquez F, Cook J, Shivdasani RA, Bowden M, Lis R, Hahn WC, Kantoff PW, Brown M, Loda M, Long HW, Freedman ML. Nat Genet. 2015 Nov;47(11):1346-51. doi: 10.1038/ng.3419. Epub 2015 Oct 12. PubMed 26457646.
Backbone
  Vector backbone: pLKO.1
  Backbone manufacturer: Broad Institute
  Backbone size w/o insert (bp): 7000
  Total vector size (bp): 7000
  Vector type: Mammalian Expression, Lentiviral, RNAi
  Selectable markers: Puromycin
Growth in bacteria
  Bacterial resistance: Ampicillin, 100 μg/mL
  Growth temperature: 37°C
  Growth strain: Stbl3
  Copy number: Unknown
Gene/Insert
  Gene/Insert name: HOXB13
  gRNA/shRNA sequence: CCCGTGCCTTATGGTTACTTT
  Species: H. sapiens (human)
  GenBank ID: NM_006361.5
  Entrez Gene: HOXB13 (a.k.a. HPC9, PSGD)
  Promoter: U6
  Cloning method: Unknown
  Sequencing primers: 5′ pLKO_forward
Resource information
  A portion of this plasmid was derived from a plasmid made by: Broad Institute
Terms and licenses: Academic/Nonprofit Terms; Industry Terms: Not Available to Industry
Depositor comments: Broad Institute Clone ID TRCN0000020845
How to cite: pLKO_HOXB13_#1 was a gift from William Hahn (Addgene plasmid # 70093 ; http://n2t.net/addgene:70093 ; RRID:Addgene_70093)
