[The description below was written by a language model from this plasmid's Addgene catalogue record.]
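Description:
pLKO_HOXB13_#1 is a lentiviral RNAi plasmid built on the pLKO.1 backbone from the Broad Institute, designed to knock down human HOXB13 in mammalian cells. The total construct is listed at about 7 kb. It is propagated in bacteria under ampicillin selection, and the record names a recombination-deficient strain as the growth host, a common choice for lentiviral plasmids because their repeated long terminal repeat sequences can be unstable. The copy number is recorded as unknown, and no feature table is supplied, so individual backbone elements such as the origin of replication, LTRs and packaging signal are not itemised in the record.

The payload is a single short hairpin RNA targeting the human HOXB13 transcript, a homeobox transcription factor gene, expressed from a U6 promoter. U6 is an RNA polymerase III promoter well suited to driving short, precisely terminated transcripts; the hairpin is processed by the cellular RNAi machinery into a small interfering RNA that directs degradation of the HOXB13 mRNA. The hairpin corresponds to a clone from the Broad Institute's RNAi Consortium collection, and the "#1" in the name suggests it is one of several independent hairpins against the same gene. A puromycin resistance marker allows selection of transduced mammalian cells; the promoter driving it is not stated.

As a lentiviral transfer vector, it is typically used to produce viral particles that integrate the shRNA cassette into target cells, giving stable HOXB13 knockdown. The associated publication concerns reprogramming of androgen receptor binding in human prostate tumorigenesis, consistent with loss-of-function studies of HOXB13 in that context.
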