>Addgene plasmid #70093 | pLKO_HOXB13_#1 | addgene partial sequence | sequence record 129144 | hU6-F 5'-GAGGGCCTATTTCCCATGATT-3'
GGCTGTTAGAGAGATAATTGGAATTAATTTGACTGTAAACACAAAGATATTAGTACAAAATACGTTGACG
TAGAAAGTAATAATTTCTTGGGTAGTTTGCAGTTTTAAAATTATGTTTTAAAATGGACTATCATATGCTT
ACCGTAACTTGAAAGTATTTCGATTTCTTGGCTTTATATATCTTGTGGAAAGGACGAAACACCGGCCCGT
GCCTTATGGTTACTTTCTCGAGAAAGTAACCATAAGGCACGGG
