>Addgene plasmid #70093 | pLKO_HOXB13_#1 | addgene partial sequence | sequence record 129145 | GFP-ASO 5'-TTGTAACCATTATAAGCTGC-3'
TTCATTTCTTTGCAAGTTATAAATACTGAATAATAAGATGACATGAACTACTACTGCTAGAGATTTTCCA
CACTGACTAAAAGGGTCTGAGGGATCTCTAGTTACCAGAGTCACACAACAGACGGGCACACACTACTTGA
AGCACTCAAGGCAAGCTTTATTGAGGCTTAAGCAGTGGGTTCCCTAGTTAGCCAGAGAGCTCCCAGGCTC
AGATCTGGTCTAACCAGAGAGACCCAGTACAAGCAAAAAGCAGATCTTGTCTTCGTTGGGAGTGAATTAG
CCCTTCCAGTCCCCCCTTTTCTTTTAAAAAGTGGCTAAGATCTACAGCTGCCTTGTAAGTCATTGGTCTT
AAAGGTACCGATGCATGGGGTCGTGCGCTCCTTTCGGTCGGGCGCTGCGGGTCGTGGGGCGGGCGTCAGG
CACCGGGCTTGCGGGTCATGCACCAGGTGCGCGGTCCTTCGGGCACCTCGACGTCGGCGGTGACGGTGAA
GCCGAGCCGCTCGTAGAAGGGGAGGTTGCGGGGCGCGGAGGTCTCCAGGAAGGCGGGCACCCCGGCGCGC
TCGGCCGCCTCCACTCCGGGGAGCACGACGGCGCTGCCCAGACCCTTGCCCTGGTGGTCGGGCGAGACGC
CGACGGTGGCCAGGAACCACGCGGGCTCCTTGGGCCGGTGCGGCGCCAGGAGGCCTTCCATCTGTTGCTG
CGCGGCCAGCCGGGAA
